>Addgene plasmid #31225 | pfVGLUT1 | addgene partial sequence | sequence record 36225 | SP6 5'-ATTTAGGTGACACTATAG-3'
CGAGCTCGGATCCACTAGTAACGGCCGCCAGTGTGCTGGAATTCGCCCTTCAGCATAGGAACCACAAAAG
GCTGTTGTTGCCAAGCGACTCCGCTCTAAGGGAGGGGCCCATTTGCTCCAGATGCCGTGGCAGGCAGGGT
ACGTGACCCCCTCTACCAACCCCTGCAGGATCCTCACGAAGATGACACAGCCATAATGGACTCGGGCAGC
AGAGGGGATCAGCATGTTTAGAGTGGATGTAGCGACAATGGCAAAGCCGAAAACCCTGTTGGCTGCGAAT
TTTTGGCAGATAAACCCTCCGGGAATCTGGGTGACAATGTAGCCCCAGAAAAAGGAGCCGTGTATGAGGC
CAACAGTCTCTGGATCCCAGTTAAATTGAGCTTTCTGCACCACCACGTGGCCTCCGCGGTGGGTCGTGCT
GTTATTGAAGGGCGAATTCTGCAGATATCCATCACACTGGCGGCCGCTCGAGCATGCATCTAGAGGGCCC
AATTCGCCCTATAGTGAGTCGTATTACAATTCACTGGCCGTCGTTTTACAACGTCGTGACTGGGAAAACC
CTGGCGTTACCCAACTTAATCGCCTTGCAGCACATCCCCCTTTCGCCAGCTGGCGTAATAGCGAAGAGGC
CCGCACCGATCGCCCTTCCCAACAGTTGCGCAGCCTGAATGGCGAATGG
[124 nt withheld, positions 680-803]
C
[91 nt withheld, positions 805-895]
A
[45 nt withheld, positions 897-941]
