[The description below was written by a language model from this plasmid's Addgene catalogue record.]
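Description:
pfVGLUT1 is a small bacterial cloning plasmid that carries a 378 bp cDNA fragment of ferret (Mustela putorius furo) SLC17A7, the gene encoding vesicular glutamate transporter 1 (VGLUT1). The fragment was inserted by TOPO cloning into pCRII-TOPO, a commercial vector of about 3.95 kb designed to capture PCR products directly. The record does not say whether the cloning junctions were preserved. The plasmid is maintained at high copy number in standard E. coli cloning strains and confers resistance to both ampicillin and kanamycin, reflecting the two markers carried on this backbone.

The construct is not an expression vector. It is catalogued as a cDNA template for in situ hybridization. In pCRII-TOPO the insertion site is flanked by opposing SP6 and T7 bacteriophage RNA polymerase promoters, which also serve as the sequencing primer sites listed for this plasmid, so either strand of the insert can in principle be transcribed in vitro. According to the depositor's notes, the riboprobe is made by linearizing the plasmid with NotI or EcoRI and producing run-off transcripts with SP6 polymerase. The orientation of the insert relative to the promoters is not stated explicitly, and no feature map accompanies the record.

VGLUT1 is a widely used marker of glutamatergic (excitatory) neurons. The associated publication is a molecular analysis of neocortical layer structure in the ferret, consistent with use of this probe to map SLC17A7 mRNA expression in ferret brain tissue.
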