Addgene plasmid #31225: pfVGLUT1
Depositing lab: Cliff Ragsdale. Depositing organization: University of Chicago. Publication: Molecular analysis of neocortical layer structure in the ferret. Rowell JJ, Mallik AK, Dugas-Ford J, Ragsdale CW. J Comp Neurol. 2010 Aug 15. 518(16):3272-89. 10.1002/cne.22399 PubMed 20575059.
Backbone
  Vector backbone: pCRII-TOPO
  Backbone manufacturer: Invitrogen
  Backbone size w/o insert (bp): 3950
  Vector type: cDNA for in situ hybridization
Growth in bacteria
  Bacterial resistance: Ampicillin and Kanamycin, 100 & 50 μg/mL
  Growth temperature: 37°C
  Growth strain: DH5alpha
  Copy number: High Copy
Gene/Insert
  Gene/Insert name: SLC17A7 (alt name: VGLUT1)
  Species: Mustela putorius furo
  Insert size (bp): 378
  Cloning method: TOPO Cloning; 5′ cloning site TOPO (unknown if destroyed); 3′ cloning site TOPO (unknown if destroyed)
  Sequencing primers: 5′ SP6; 3′ T7
Terms and licenses: Academic/Nonprofit Terms; Industry Terms: Not Available to Industry
Depositor comments: For riboprobe cut with NotI or EcoRI. Runoffs with SP6.
How to cite: pfVGLUT1 was a gift from Cliff Ragsdale (Addgene plasmid # 31225 ; http://n2t.net/addgene:31225 ; RRID:Addgene_31225)
